Addgene plasmid #103736: LSB-hsa-miR-769-5p
Purpose: Used to sense miRNA activity using fluorescence based tools. hsa-miR-769-5p target in 3' UTR of of mKate. miRNA activity can be measured by the repression of mKate2 relative to EBFP2 fluorescent proteins . Plasmid is inherently unstable; please see Depositor Comments
Depositing lab: Ron Weiss. Depositing organization: Massachusetts Institute of Technology. Publication: A mixed antagonistic/synergistic miRNA repression model enables accurate predictions of multi-input miRNA sensor activity. Gam JJ, Babb J, Weiss R. Nat Commun. 2018 Jun 22;9(1):2430. doi: 10.1038/s41467-018-04575-0. PubMed 29934631.
Backbone
  Vector backbone: Low Sensor Backbone (LSB)
  Vector type: Mammalian Expression, Synthetic Biology
Growth in bacteria
  Bacterial resistance: Ampicillin and Kanamycin, 100 & 50 μg/mL
  Growth temperature: 30°C
  Growth strain: NEB Stable
  Copy number: High Copy
Gene/Insert
  Gene/Insert name: hsa-miR-769-5p target
  Species: H. sapiens (human)
  Entrez Gene: MIR769 (a.k.a. MIRN769, hsa-mir-769, mir-769)
  Promoter: EF-1a
  Cloning method: Gibson Cloning
Terms and licenses: Academic/Nonprofit Terms; Industry Terms: Not Available to Industry
Depositor comments: Please note that this plasmid is inherently unstable due to a repeating poly A element. We recommend performing a diagnostic digest on multiple colonies upon receipt. The depositors would like to note the presence of several discrepancies between the depositor sequence and physical plasmid sequence. In particular, the sequences upstream and downstream of the puromycin coding region have 10 bp insertions which do not affect the ability to perform puromycin selection. The sequences for those regions within the physical plasmids are as follows: Upstream of Puro: GAATTCGACCGCCTGTCTCAAGGTGCCACC; Downstream of Puro: GCTTTGAGACTACGCGTGAATTCACTCCTC. Please contact if you are interested in this plasmid prior to placing an order.
How to cite: LSB-hsa-miR-769-5p was a gift from Ron Weiss (Addgene plasmid # 103736 ; http://n2t.net/addgene:103736 ; RRID:Addgene_103736)
