[The description below was written by a language model from this plasmid's Addgene catalogue record and pLannotate feature annotations shown in this document.]
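Description:
LSB-hsa-miR-769-5p is an 11 kb mammalian expression plasmid built on the Low Sensor Backbone (LSB), designed as a fluorescent reporter of microRNA activity for synthetic biology work. It replicates in E. coli from a high-copy ColE1/pUC-type origin and carries both β-lactamase (AmpR) and an aph(3')-Ia kanamycin resistance gene, so it is selected with ampicillin and kanamycin together. A puromycin N-acetyltransferase coding sequence followed by a rabbit β-globin polyadenylation signal is also present for selection in mammalian cells. No promoter for it is annotated in the feature table.

The payload consists of two parallel transcription units, each driven by the human EF-1α core promoter with its intron A and terminated by a β-globin poly(A) signal. Gateway attB4, attB1 and attB2 scars flank the promoters and coding sequences, reflecting modular assembly of the parts. The first unit expresses the red fluorescent protein mKate2. According to the record, its 3' UTR carries a target site for human miR-769-5p, although this short element is not itself annotated; it would lie in the unannotated stretch between mKate2 and its poly(A) region. The second unit expresses the blue protein EBFP2 without a target site and serves as an internal reference for transfection and expression level. In cells where miR-769-5p is active, mKate2 is repressed, so the mKate2-to-EBFP2 fluorescence ratio gives a normalised measure of miRNA activity.

The depositor notes that the repeated poly(A) elements make the plasmid inherently unstable. The physical plasmid also differs slightly from the deposited sequence, with short insertions flanking the puromycin gene that do not impair puromycin selection.
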