Features (pLannotate 1.2.2; 28 found; start..end, strand, type, name):
     87..675     -  rep_origin     ori: high-copy-number ColE1/pMB1/pBR322/pUC origin of replication
    846..1706    -  CDS            AmpR: β-lactamase; bla; confers resistance to ampicillin, carbenicillin, and related antibiotics
   1707..1778    -  promoter       AmpR promoter: bla
   1857..2456    +  CDS            PuroR: puromycin N-acetyltransferase; pac from Streptomyces alboniger; confers resistance to puromycin
   2461..2541    +  CDS            HBB (fragment): HBB_PONPY - Experimental evidence at transcript level: Swiss-Prot protein existence level 2. Involved in oxygen transport from the lung to the various peripheral tissues. From Pongo pygmaeus (Bornean orangutan).
   2612..2667    +  polyA_signal   β-globin poly(A) signal: rabbit β-globin polyadenylation signal (Gil and Proudfoot, 1987)
   3646..3666    +  protein_bind   attB4: mutant version of attB; core recombination site for the Gateway® BP reaction BP Clonase™
   3734..3945    +  promoter       EF-1α core promoter: core promoter for human elongation factor EF-1α
   3946..4884    +  intron         EF-1α intron A: intron upstream of the start codon of human EF-1α
   4911..4931    +  protein_bind   attB1: mutant version of attB; core recombination site for the Gateway® BP reaction BP Clonase™
   4951..5646    +  CDS            mKate2: mKate2 is a basic (constitutively fluorescent) red fluorescent protein published in 2009, derived from Entacmaea quadricolor. It is reported to be a rapidly-maturing monomer with moderate acid sensitivity.
   5666..5690    -  protein_bind   attB2: mutant version of attB; recombination site for the Gateway® BP reaction BP Clonase™
   5834..5908    +  CDS            HBB (fragment): HBB_PONPY - Experimental evidence at transcript level: Swiss-Prot protein existence level 2. Involved in oxygen transport from the lung to the various peripheral tissues. From Pongo pygmaeus (Bornean orangutan).
   5979..6034    +  polyA_signal   β-globin poly(A) signal: rabbit β-globin polyadenylation signal (Gil and Proudfoot, 1987)
   6418..6443    +  misc_feature   SA: splice acceptor site
   7115..7135    +  protein_bind   attB4: mutant version of attB; core recombination site for the Gateway® BP reaction BP Clonase™
   7203..7414    +  promoter       EF-1α core promoter: core promoter for human elongation factor EF-1α
   7415..8353    +  intron         EF-1α intron A: intron upstream of the start codon of human EF-1α
   8380..8400    +  protein_bind   attB1: mutant version of attB; core recombination site for the Gateway® BP reaction BP Clonase™
   8411..9127    +  CDS            EBFP2: EBFP2 is a basic (constitutively fluorescent) blue fluorescent protein published in 2007, derived from Aequorea victoria. It is reported to be a rapidly-maturing monomer with moderate acid sensitivity.
   9135..9159    -  protein_bind   attB2: mutant version of attB; recombination site for the Gateway® BP reaction BP Clonase™
   9163..9243    +  CDS            HBB (fragment): HBB_PONPY - Experimental evidence at transcript level: Swiss-Prot protein existence level 2. Involved in oxygen transport from the lung to the various peripheral tissues. From Pongo pygmaeus (Bornean orangutan).
   9314..9369    +  polyA_signal   β-globin poly(A) signal: rabbit β-globin polyadenylation signal (Gil and Proudfoot, 1987)
   9752..9774    -  protein_bind   lac operator (fragment): The lac repressor binds to the lac operator to inhibit transcription in E. coli. This inhibition can be relieved by adding lactose or isopropyl-β-D-thiogalactopyranoside (IPTG). lac repressor encoded by lacI
   9778..9808    -  promoter       lac promoter: promoter for the E. coli lac operon
   9823..9844    -  protein_bind   CAP binding site: CAP binding activates transcription in the presence of cAMP. E. coli catabolite activator protein
   9857..9896    -  CDS            lacI (fragment): lac repressor; lacI; The lac repressor binds to the lac operator to inhibit transcription in E. coli. This inhibition can be relieved by adding lactose or isopropyl-β-D-thiogalactopyranoside (IPTG).
  10069..10878   +  CDS            KanR: aminoglycoside phosphotransferase; aph(3')-Ia; confers resistance to kanamycin in bacteria or G418 (Geneticin®) in eukaryotes
>Addgene plasmid #103736 | LSB-hsa-miR-769-5p | depositor full sequence | sequence record 196520 | Full Sequence
AATTGAGGGGATAACGCAGGAAAGAACATGTGAGCAAAAGGCCAGCAAAAGGCCAGGAACCGTAAAAAGG
CCGCGTTGCTGGCGTTTTTCCATAGGCTCCGCCCCCCTGACGAGCATCACAAAAATCGACGCTCAAGTCA
GAGGTGGCGAAACCCGACAGGACTATAAAGATACCAGGCGTTTCCCCCTGGAAGCTCCCTCGTGCGCTCT
CCTGTTCCGACCCTGCCGCTTACCGGATACCTGTCCGCCTTTCTCCCTTCGGGAAGCGTGGCGCTTTCTC
ATAGCTCACGCTGTAGGTATCTCAGTTCGGTGTAGGTCGTTCGCTCCAAGCTGGGCTGTGTGCACGAACC
CCCCGTTCAGCCCGACCGCTGCGCCTTATCCGGTAACTATCGTCTTGAGTCCAACCCGGTAAGACACGAC
TTATCGCCACTGGCAGCAGCCACTGGTAACAGGATTAGCAGAGCGAGGTATGTAGGCGGTGCTACAGAGT
TCTTGAAGTGGTGGCCTAACTACGGCTACACTAGAAGAACAGTATTTGGTATCTGCGCTCTGCTGAAGCC
AGTTACCTTCGGAAAAAGAGTTGGTAGCTCTTGATCCGGCAAACAAACCACCGCTGGTAGCGGTGGTTTT
TTTGTTTGCAAGCAGCAGATTACGCGCAGAAAAAAAGGATCTCAAGAAGATCCTTTGATCTTTTCTACGG
GGTCTGACGCTCAGTGGAACGAAAACTCACGTTAAGGGATTTTGGTCATGAGATTATCAAAAAGGATCTT
CACCTAGATCCTTTTAAATTAAAAATGAAGTTTTAAATCAATCTAAAGTATATATGAGTAAACTTGGTCT
GACAGTTACCAATGCTTAATCAGTGAGGCACCTATCTCAGCGATCTGTCTATTTCGTTCATCCATAGTTG
CCTGACTCCCCGTCGTGTAGATAACTACGATACGGGAGGGCTTACCATCTGGCCCCAGTGCTGCAATGAT
ACCGCGAGAACCACGCTCACCGGCTCCAGATTTATCAGCAATAAACCAGCCAGCCGGAAGGGCCGAGCGC
AGAAGTGGTCCTGCAACTTTATCCGCCTCCATCCAGTCTATTAATTGTTGCCGGGAAGCTAGAGTAAGTA
GTTCGCCAGTTAATAGTTTGCGCAACGTTGTTGCCATTGCTACAGGCATCGTGGTGTCACGCTCGTCGTT
TGGTATGGCTTCATTCAGCTCCGGTTCCCAACGATCAAGGCGAGTTACATGATCCCCCATGTTGTGCAAA
AAAGCGGTTAGCTCCTTCGGTCCTCCGATCGTTGTCAGAAGTAAGTTGGCCGCAGTGTTATCACTCATGG
TTATGGCAGCACTGCATAATTCTCTTACTGTCATGCCATCCGTAAGATGCTTTTCTGTGACTGGTGAGTA
CTCAACCAAGTCATTCTGAGAATAGTGTATGCGGCGACCGAGTTGCTCTTGCCCGGCGTCAATACGGGAT
AATACCGCGCCACATAGCAGAACTTTAAAAGTGCTCATCATTGGAAAACGTTCTTCGGGGCGAAAACTCT
CAAGGATCTTACCGCTGTTGAGATCCAGTTCGATGTAACCCACTCGTGCACCCAACTGATCTTCAGCATC
TTTTACTTTCACCAGCGTTTCTGGGTGAGCAAAAACAGGAAGGCAAAATGCCGCAAAAAAGGGAATAAGG
GCGACACGGAAATGTTGAATACTCATACTCTTCCTTTTTCAATATTATTGAAGCATTTATCAGGGTTATT
GTCTCATGAGCGGATACATATTTGAATGTAGCTCCGAATTTCTCGAGGGCTTGTCGACGACGGCGGTCTC
CGTCGTCAGGATCATGAATTCGACCCGCCTGCCACCATGACCGAGTACAAGCCCACGGTGCGCCTCGCCA
CCCGCGACGACGTCCCCCGGGCCGTACGCACCCTCGCCGCCGCGTTCGCCGACTACCCCGCCACGCGCCA
CACCGTCGACCCGGACCGCCACATCGAGCGGGTCACCGAGCTGCAAGAACTCTTCCTCACGCGCGTCGGG
CTCGACATCGGCAAGGTGTGGGTCGCGGACGACGGCGCCGCGGTGGCGGTCTGGACCACGCCGGAGAGCG
TCGAAGCGGGGGCGGTGTTCGCCGAGATCGGCCCGCGCATGGCCGAGTTGAGCGGTTCCCGGCTGGCCGC
GCAGCAACAGATGGAAGGCCTCCTGGCGCCGCACCGGCCCAAGGAGCCCGCGTGGTTCCTGGCCACCGTC
GGCGTCTCGCCCGACCACCAGGGCAAGGGTCTGGGCAGCGCCGTCGTGCTCCCCGGAGTGGAGGCGGCCG
AGCGCGCCGGGGTGCCCGCCTTCCTGGAGACATCCGCGCCCCGCAACCTCCCCTTCTACGAGCGGCTCGG
CTTCACCGTCACCGCCGACGTCGAGGTGCCCGAAGGACCGCGCACCTGGTGCATGACCCGCAAGCCCGGT
GCCTGATACGCGTGAATTCACTCCTCAGGTGCAGGCTGCCTATCAGAAGGTGGTGGCTGGTGTGGCCAAT
GCCCTGGCTCACAAATACCACTGAGATCTTTTTCCCTCTGCCAAAAATTATGGGGACATCATGAAGCCCC
TTGAGCATCTGACTTCTGGCTAATAAAGGAAATTTATTTTCATTGCAATAGTGTGTTGGAATTTTTTGTG
TCTCTCACTCGGAAGGACATATGGGAGGGCAAATCATTTAAAACATCAGAATGAGTATTTGGTTTAGAGT
TTGGCAACATATGCCCATATGCTGGCTGCCATGAACAAAGGTTGGCTATAAAGAGGTCATCAGTATATGA
AACAGCCCCCTGCTGTCCATTCCTTATTCCATAGAAAAGCCTTGACTTGAGGTTAGATTTTTTTTATATT
TTGTTTTGTGTTATTTTTTTCTTTAACATCCCTAAAATTTTCCTTACATGTTTTACTAGCCAGATTTTTC
CTCCTCTCCTGACTACTCCCAGTCATAGCTGTCCCTCTTCTCTTATGGAGATCCCTCGACCTGCAGCCCA
AGCTTGAATTCTCTAGAATTACCCTGTTATCCCTATGCTTGGTTTACCGAGCTCTTATTGGTTTTCAAAC
TTCATTGACTGTGCCCAACGCGCCTGGGAGCTCACGGGGACAGCCCCCCCCCAAAGCCCCCAGGGATGTA
ATTACGTCCCTCCCCCGCTAGGGGGCAGCAGCGAGCCGCCCGGGGCTCCGCTCCGGTCCGGCGCTCCCCC
CGCATCCCCGAGCCGGCAGCGTGCGGGGACAGCCCGGGCACGGGGAAGGTGGCACGGGATCGCTTTCCTC
TGAACGCTTCTCGCTGCTCTTTGAGCCTGCAGACACCTGGGGGGATACGGGGAAAAAGCTAGGCTGAAAG
ACCGGTTCTTAGAATGACACGCGCCTGGGAGCTCACGGGGACAGCCCCCCCCCAAAGCCCCCAGGGATGT
AATTACGTCCCTCCCCCGCTAGGGGGCAGCAGCGAGCCGCCCGGGGCTCCGCTCCGGTCCGGCGCTCCCC
CCGCATCCCCGAGCCGGCAGCGTGCGGGGACAGCCCGGGCACGGGGAAGGTGGCACGGGATCGCTTTCCT
CTGAACGCTTCTCGCTGCTCTTTGAGCCTGCAGACACCTGGGGGGATACGGGGAAAAAGCTAACTTCTGA
GACGACAACTTTGTATAGAAAAGTTGGCTCCGAATTCGCCCTTGACAGCAGAGATCCAGTTTGGTTAATT
AATTGGCTCCGGTGCCCGTCAGTGGGCAGAGCGCACATCGCCCACAGTCCCCGAGAAGTTGTGGGGAGGG
GTCGGCAATTGAACCGGTGCCTAGAGAAGGTGGCGCGGGGTAAACTGGGAAAGTGATGTCGTGTACTGGC
TCCGCCTTTTTCCCGAGGGTGGGGGAGAACCGTATATAAGTGCAGTAGTCGCCGTGAACGTTCTTTTTCG
CAACGGGTTTGCCGCCAGAACACAGGTAAGTGCCGTGTGTGGTTCCCGCGGGCCTGGCCTCTTTACGGGT
TATGGCCCTTGCGTGCCTTGAATTACTTCCACCTGGCTGCAGTACGTGATTCTTGATCCCGAGCTTCGGG
TTGGAAGTGGGTGGGAGAGTTCGAGGCCTTGCGCTTAAGGAGCCCCTTCGCCTCGTGCTTGAGTTGAGGC
CTGGCCTGGGCGCTGGGGCCGCCGCGTGCGAATCTGGTGGCACCTTCGCGCCTGTCTCGCTGCTTTCGAT
AAGTCTCTAGCCATTTAAAATTTTTGATGACCTGCTGCGACGCTTTTTTTCTGGCAAGATAGTCTTGTAA
ATGCGGGCCAAGATCTGCACACTGGTATTTCGGTTTTTGGGGCCGCGGGCGGCGACGGGGCCCGTGCGTC
CCAGCGCACATGTTCGGCGAGGCGGGGCCTGCGAGCGCGGCCACCGAGAATCGGACGGGGGTAGTCTCAA
GCTGGCCGGCCTGCTCTGGTGCCTGGCCTCGCGCCGCCGTGTATCGCCCCGCCCTGGGCGGCAAGGCTGG
CCCGGTCGGCACCAGTTGCGTGAGCGGAAAGATGGCCGCTTCCCGGCCCTGCTGCAGGGAGCTCAAAATG
GAGGACGCGGCGCTCGGGAGAGCGGGCGGGTGAGTCACCCACACAAAGGAAAAGGGCCTTTCCGTCCTCA
GCCGTCGCTTCATGTGACTCCACGGAGTACCGGGCGCCGTCCAGGCACCTCGATTAGTTCTCGAGCTTTT
GGAGTACGTCGTCTTTAGGTTGGGGGGAGGGGTTTTATGCGATGGAGTTTCCCCACACTGAGTGGGTGGA
GACTGAAGTTAGGCCAGCTTGGCACTTGATGTAATTCTCCTTGGAATTTGCCCTTTTTGAGTTTGGATCT
TGGTTCATTCTCAAGCCTCAGACAGTGGTTCAAAGTTTTTTTCTTCCATTTCAGGTGTCGTGAGAAGGGC
GAATTCGACCCAAGTTTGTACAAAAAAGCAGGCTGGATCCAGGTGCCACCATGGTGAGCGAGCTGATTAA
GGAGAACATGCACATGAAGCTGTACATGGAGGGCACCGTGAACAACCACCACTTCAAGTGCACATCCGAG
GGCGAAGGCAAGCCCTACGAGGGCACCCAGACCATGAGAATCAAGGCGGTCGAGGGCGGCCCTCTCCCCT
TCGCCTTCGACATCCTGGCTACCAGCTTCATGTACGGCAGCAAAACCTTCATCAACCACACCCAGGGCAT
CCCCGACTTCTTTAAGCAGTCCTTCCCCGAGGGCTTCACATGGGAGAGAGTCACCACATACGAAGATGGG
GGCGTGCTGACCGCTACCCAGGACACCAGCCTCCAGGACGGCTGCCTCATCTACAACGTCAAGATCAGAG
GGGTGAACTTCCCATCCAACGGCCCTGTGATGCAGAAGAAAACACTCGGCTGGGAGGCCTCCACCGAGAC
ACTGTACCCCGCTGACGGCGGCCTGGAAGGCAGAGCCGACATGGCCCTGAAGCTCGTGGGCGGGGGCCAC
CTGATCTGCAACCTTAAGACCACATACAGATCCAAGAAACCCGCTAAGAACCTCAAGATGCCCGGCGTCT
ACTATGTGGACAGGAGACTGGAAAGAATCAAGGAGGCCGACAAAGAGACATACGTCGAGCAGCACGAGGT
GGCTGTGGCCAGATACTGCGACCTCCCTAGCAAACTGGGGCACAAACTTAATTGAGAATTCTACCACCCA
GCTTTCTTGTACAAAGTGGTACGTCTCAAGACCAGAGGTCTCTGCTTGGATGGGAAGCTCAGAACCCAGA
GGTCTGAAGCTCAGAACCCAGAGGTCTGAAGCTCAGAACCCAGAGGTCTGAAGCTCAGAACCCAGAGGTC
TGACAACCAGAAGAGACCTGTGCTTCACTCCTCAGGTGCAGGCTGCCTATCAGAAGGTGGTGGCTGGTGT
GGCCAATGCCCTGGCTCACAAATACCACTGAGATCTTTTTCCCTCTGCCAAAAATTATGGGGACATCATG
AAGCCCCTTGAGCATCTGACTTCTGGCTAATAAAGGAAATTTATTTTCATTGCAATAGTGTGTTGGAATT
TTTTGTGTCTCTCACTCGGAAGGACATATGGGAGGGCAAATCATTTAAAACATCAGAATGAGTATTTGGT
TTAGAGTTTGGCAACATATGCCCATATGCTGGCTGCCATGAACAAAGGTTGGCTATAAAGAGGTCATCAG
TATATGAAACAGCCCCCTGCTGTCCATTCCTTATTCCATAGAAAAGCCTTGACTTGAGGTTAGATTTTTT
TTATATTTTGTTTTGTGTTATTTTTTTCTTTAACATCCCTAAAATTTTCCTTACATGTTTTACTAGCCAG
ATTTTTCCTCCTCTCCTGACTACTCCCAGTCATAGCTGTCCCTCTTCTCTTATGGAGATCCCGAGCGGTG
CGTTTTTATGCTTGTAGTATTGTATAATGTTTTTAAGATCCAAGCTTCTGACCTCTTCTCTTCCTCCCAC
AGGGCCTCGAGACAATTGCATCGATGGTACCAGTGAAAGTCTGCAATGAATTCGAGTTGGCGCGCCTGTC
ATTCTAAATCTCTCTTTCAGCCTAAAGCTTTTTCCCCGTATCCCCCCAGGTGTCTGCAGGCTCAAAGAGC
AGCGAGAAGCGTTCAGAGGAAAGCGATCCCGTGCCACCTTCCCCGTGCCCGGGCTGTCCCCGCACGCTGC
CGGCTCGGGGATGCGGGGGGAGCGCCGGACCGGAGCGGAGCCCCGGGCGGCTCGCTGCTGCCCCCTAGCG
GGGGAGGGACGTAATTACATCCCTGGGGGCTTTGGGAGGGGGCTGTCCCCGTGAGCTCCCAGGCGCGCCT
GTCATTCTAAATCTCTCTTTCAGCCTAAAGCTTTTTCCCCGTATCCCCCCAGGTGTCTGCAGGCTCAAAG
AGCAGCGAGAAGCGTTCAGAGGAAAGCGATCCCGTGCCACCTTCCCCGTGCCCGGGCTGTCCCCGCACGC
TGCCGGCTCGGGGATGCGGGGGGAGCGCCGGACCGGAGCGGAGCCCCGGGCGGCTCGCTGCTGCCCCCTA
GCGGGGGAGGGACGTAATTACATCCCTGGGGGCTTTGGGGGGGGGCTGTCCCCGTGAGCTCCCAGGCGCG
CCAACTCGGTACCGTATCGATGTCGACGTTAACGCTAGTGATATCAACTTTGTATAGAAAAGTTGGCTCC
GAATTCGCCCTTGACAGCAGAGATCCAGTTTGGTTAATTAATTGGCTCCGGTGCCCGTCAGTGGGCAGAG
CGCACATCGCCCACAGTCCCCGAGAAGTTGTGGGGAGGGGTCGGCAATTGAACCGGTGCCTAGAGAAGGT
GGCGCGGGGTAAACTGGGAAAGTGATGTCGTGTACTGGCTCCGCCTTTTTCCCGAGGGTGGGGGAGAACC
GTATATAAGTGCAGTAGTCGCCGTGAACGTTCTTTTTCGCAACGGGTTTGCCGCCAGAACACAGGTAAGT
GCCGTGTGTGGTTCCCGCGGGCCTGGCCTCTTTACGGGTTATGGCCCTTGCGTGCCTTGAATTACTTCCA
CCTGGCTGCAGTACGTGATTCTTGATCCCGAGCTTCGGGTTGGAAGTGGGTGGGAGAGTTCGAGGCCTTG
CGCTTAAGGAGCCCCTTCGCCTCGTGCTTGAGTTGAGGCCTGGCCTGGGCGCTGGGGCCGCCGCGTGCGA
ATCTGGTGGCACCTTCGCGCCTGTCTCGCTGCTTTCGATAAGTCTCTAGCCATTTAAAATTTTTGATGAC
CTGCTGCGACGCTTTTTTTCTGGCAAGATAGTCTTGTAAATGCGGGCCAAGATCTGCACACTGGTATTTC
GGTTTTTGGGGCCGCGGGCGGCGACGGGGCCCGTGCGTCCCAGCGCACATGTTCGGCGAGGCGGGGCCTG
CGAGCGCGGCCACCGAGAATCGGACGGGGGTAGTCTCAAGCTGGCCGGCCTGCTCTGGTGCCTGGCCTCG
CGCCGCCGTGTATCGCCCCGCCCTGGGCGGCAAGGCTGGCCCGGTCGGCACCAGTTGCGTGAGCGGAAAG
ATGGCCGCTTCCCGGCCCTGCTGCAGGGAGCTCAAAATGGAGGACGCGGCGCTCGGGAGAGCGGGCGGGT
GAGTCACCCACACAAAGGAAAAGGGCCTTTCCGTCCTCAGCCGTCGCTTCATGTGACTCCACGGAGTACC
GGGCGCCGTCCAGGCACCTCGATTAGTTCTCGAGCTTTTGGAGTACGTCGTCTTTAGGTTGGGGGGAGGG
GTTTTATGCGATGGAGTTTCCCCACACTGAGTGGGTGGAGACTGAAGTTAGGCCAGCTTGGCACTTGATG
TAATTCTCCTTGGAATTTGCCCTTTTTGAGTTTGGATCTTGGTTCATTCTCAAGCCTCAGACAGTGGTTC
AAAGTTTTTTTCTTCCATTTCAGGTGTCGTGAGAAGGGCGAATTCGACCCAAGTTTGTACAAAAAAGCAG
GCTCGCCACCATGGTGAGCAAGGGCGAGGAGCTGTTCACCGGGGTGGTGCCCATCCTGGTCGAGCTGGAC
GGCGACGTAAACGGCCACAAGTTCAGCGTGAGGGGCGAGGGCGAGGGCGATGCCACCAACGGCAAGCTGA
CCCTGAAGTTCATCTGCACCACCGGCAAGCTGCCCGTGCCCTGGCCCACCCTCGTGACCACCCTGAGCCA
CGGCGTGCAGTGCTTCGCCCGCTACCCCGACCACATGAAGCAGCACGACTTCTTCAAGTCCGCCATGCCC
GAAGGCTACGTCCAGGAGCGCACCATCTTCTTCAAGGACGACGGCACCTACAAGACCCGCGCCGAGGTGA
AGTTCGAGGGCGACACCCTAGTGAACCGCATCGAGCTGAAGGGCGTCGACTTCAAGGAGGACGGCAACAT
CCTGGGGCACAAGCTGGAGTACAACTTCAACAGCCACAACATCTATATCATGGCCGTCAAGCAGAAGAAC
GGCATCAAGGTGAACTTCAAGATCCGCCACAACGTGGAGGACGGCAGCGTGCAGCTCGCCGACCACTACC
AGCAGAACACCCCCATCGGCGACGGCCCCGTGCTGCTGCCCGACAGCCACTACCTGAGCACCCAGTCCGT
GCTGAGCAAAGACCCCAACGAGAAGCGCGATCACATGGTCCTGCTGGAGTTCCGCACCGCCGCCGGGATC
ACTCTCGGCATGGACGAGCTGTACAAGTAATACCACCCAGCTTTCTTGTACAAAGTGGTACGCGTGAATT
CACTCCTCAGGTGCAGGCTGCCTATCAGAAGGTGGTGGCTGGTGTGGCCAATGCCCTGGCTCACAAATAC
CACTGAGATCTTTTTCCCTCTGCCAAAAATTATGGGGACATCATGAAGCCCCTTGAGCATCTGACTTCTG
GCTAATAAAGGAAATTTATTTTCATTGCAATAGTGTGTTGGAATTTTTTGTGTCTCTCACTCGGAAGGAC
ATATGGGAGGGCAAATCATTTAAAACATCAGAATGAGTATTTGGTTTAGAGTTTGGCAACATATGCCCAT
ATGCTGGCTGCCATGAACAAAGGTTGGCTATAAAGAGGTCATCAGTATATGAAACAGCCCCCTGCTGTCC
ATTCCTTATTCCATAGAAAAGCCTTGACTTGAGGTTAGATTTTTTTTATATTTTGTTTTGTGTTATTTTT
TTCTTTAACATCCCTAAAATTTTCCTTACATGTTTTACTAGCCAGATTTTTCCTCCTCTCCTGACTACTC
CCAGTCATAGCTGTCCCTCTTCTCTTATGGAGATCCCTCGACCTGCAGCCCAAGCTTGGCGTAATCATGG
TCATAGCTGTTTCCTGTGTGAAATTGTTATCCGCTCACAATTCCACACAACATACGAGCCGGAAGCATAA
AGTGTAAAGCCTGGGGTGCCTAATGAGTGAGCTAACTCACATTAATTGCGTTGCGCTCACTGCCCGCTTT
CCAGTCGGGAAACCTGTCGTGCCAGCGGATCGACAGTACTAAGCTTGGTCTAATACCCAATCTCTCGTCT
TATCCAGATGTTTTATACGCCTCTGGCCCGTGTCTCAAAATCTCTGATGTTACATTGCACAAGATAAAAT
AATATCATCATGAACAATAAAACTGTCTGCTTACATAAACAGTAATACAAGGGGTGTTATGAGCCATATT
CAACGGGAAACGTCGAGGCCGCGATTAAATTCCAACATGGATGCTGATTTATATGGGTATAAATGGGCTC
GCGATAATGTCGGGCAATCAGGTGCGACAATCTATCGCTTGTATGGGAAGCCCGATGCGCCAGAGTTGTT
TCTGAAACATGGCAAAGGTAGCGTTGCCAATGATGTTACAGATGAGATGGTCAGACTAAACTGGCTGACG
GAATTTATGCCTCTTCCGACCATCAAGCATTTTATCCGTACTCCTGATGATGCATGGTTACTCACCACTG
CGATCCCCGGAAAAACAGCATTCCAGGTATTAGAAGAATATCCTGATTCAGGTGAAAATATTGTTGATGC
GCTGGCAGTGTTCCTGCGCCGGTTGCATTCGATTCCTGTTTGTAATTGTCCTTTTAACAGCGATCGCGTA
TTTCGTCTCGCTCAGGCGCAATCACGAATGAATAACGGTTTGGTTGATGCGAGTGATTTTGATGACGAGC
GTAATGGCTGGCCTGTTGAACAAGTCTGGAAAGAAATGCATAAACTTTTGCCATTCTCACCGGATTCAGT
CGTCACTCATGGTGATTTCTCACTTGATAACCTTATTTTTGACGAGGGGAAATTAATAGGTTGTATTGAT
GTTGGACGAGTCGGAATCGCAGACCGATACCAGGATCTTGCCATCCTATGGAACTGCCTCGGTGAGTTTT
CTCCTTCATTACAGAAACGGCTTTTTCAAAAATATGGTATTGATAATCCTGATATGAATAAATTGCAGTT
TCATTTGATGCTCGATGAGTTTTTCTAATCAGAATTGGTTAATTGGTTGTAACACTGGCAGAGCATTACG
CTGACTTGACGGGACGGCGCAAGCTCATGACCAAAATCCCTTAACGTGAGTTACGCGTCGTTCCACTGAG
CGTCAGAGGTATCACTAGTATTACAGAGGTAAGTTATAACAGTCGCCTAACCC
