>Addgene plasmid #103736 | LSB-hsa-miR-769-5p | depositor partial sequence | sequence record 196521 | hsa-miR-769-5p target
AGCTCAGAACCCAGAGGTCTGA
